Addgene plasmid #17452: pLenti CMV Puro DEST (w118-1)
Purpose: (Empty Backbone) 3rd gen lentiviral Gateway destination vector, expression, CMV promoter, Puro
Depositing lab: Eric Campeau & Paul Kaufman. Depositing organization: University of Massachusetts, Worcester. Publication: A versatile viral system for expression and depletion of proteins in mammalian cells. Campeau E, Ruhl VE, Rodier F, Smith CL, Rahmberg BL, Fuss JO, Campisi J, Yaswen P, Cooper PK, Kaufman PD.. PLoS One. 2009 Aug 6;4(8):e6529. 10.1371/journal.pone.0006529 PubMed 19657394.
Backbone
  Vector backbone: p156RRL-sinPPT-CMV-GFP-PRE/Nhe I
  Backbone size (bp): 9617
  Vector type: Mammalian Expression, Lentiviral ; Destination vector
  Selectable markers: Puromycin
Growth in bacteria
  Bacterial resistance: Chloramphenicol and Ampicillin, 25 & 100 μg/mL
  Growth temperature: 37°C
  Growth strain: DB3.1
  Growth instructions: DB3.1 or ccDB survival, 37oC
  Copy number: High Copy
Gene/Insert
  Gene/Insert name: None
  Cloning method: Restriction Enzyme
  Sequencing primers: 5′ CMVforw
Terms and licenses: Academic/Nonprofit Terms; Industry Terms: Not Available to Industry
How to cite: pLenti CMV Puro DEST (w118-1) was a gift from Eric Campeau & Paul Kaufman (Addgene plasmid # 17452 ; http://n2t.net/addgene:17452 ; RRID:Addgene_17452)
