[The description below was written by a language model from this plasmid's Addgene catalogue record and the feature table of its GenBank file.]
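Description:
pLenti CMV Puro DEST (w118-1) is an empty third-generation, self-inactivating lentiviral Gateway destination vector of about 9.6 kb, derived from the p156RRL-sinPPT-CMV-GFP-PRE backbone and designed for constitutive expression of a gene of interest in mammalian cells. In bacteria it replicates from a high-copy ColE1/pUC-type origin and carries ampicillin resistance on the backbone, along with an f1 origin. Because the Gateway cassette contains the gyrase toxin gene ccdB together with a chloramphenicol resistance gene, the unrecombined plasmid has to be maintained in a ccdB-tolerant strain such as DB3.1 under combined ampicillin and chloramphenicol selection.

The viral genome is transcribed from a chimeric RSV promoter fused to a truncated HIV-1 5' LTR, which makes packaging Tat-independent. It includes the Psi packaging signal, the Rev response element for nuclear export of the full-length RNA, the cPPT/CTS element that aids nuclear import and transduction, and a U3-deleted 3' LTR that inactivates LTR promoter activity after integration. An SV40 polyadenylation signal and SV40 origin lie downstream. Within the provirus, the CMV immediate-early enhancer/promoter sits upstream of the attR1–CmR–ccdB–attR2 cassette. An LR recombination with an entry clone swaps this cassette for the desired open reading frame, and loss of ccdB provides counterselection in standard E. coli. A WPRE follows the cassette to boost transcript expression. A separate mouse PGK promoter drives puromycin N-acetyltransferase, so transduced cells can be selected with puromycin. No insert is present as supplied. The vector serves as a recipient for building CMV-driven lentiviral expression constructs for stable protein expression in mammalian cells.
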