LOCUS       Exported 9628 bp ds-DNA circular SYN 12-MAY-2021
DEFINITION  3rd gen lentiviral Gateway destination vector, expression, CMV
            promoter, Puro.
ACCESSION   .
VERSION     .
KEYWORDS    pLenti CMV Puro DEST (w118-1)
SOURCE      synthetic DNA construct
  ORGANISM  synthetic DNA construct
REFERENCE   1 (bases 1 to 9628)
  AUTHORS   Campeau E, Ruhl VE, Rodier F, Smith CL, Rahmberg BL, Fuss JO,
            Campisi J, Yaswen P, Cooper PK, Kaufman PD.
  TITLE     A versatile viral system for expression and depletion of proteins in
            mammalian cells.
  JOURNAL   PLoS One. 2009 Aug 6;4(8):e6529.
  PUBMED    19657394
REFERENCE   2 (bases 1 to 9628)
  AUTHORS   .
  TITLE     Direct Submission
  JOURNAL   Exported May 12, 2021 from SnapGene Server 1.1.58
            http://www.snapgene.com
FEATURES             Location/Qualifiers
     source          1..9628
                     /organism="synthetic DNA construct"
                     /mol_type="other DNA"
     primer_bind     95..112
                     /label=L4440
                     /note="L4440 vector, forward primer"
     protein_bind    229..250
                     /label=CAP binding site
                     /bound_moiety="E. coli catabolite activator protein"
                     /note="CAP binding activates transcription in the presence
                     of cAMP."
     promoter        265..295
                     /label=lac promoter
                     /note="promoter for the E. coli lac operon"
     protein_bind    303..319
                     /label=lac operator
                     /bound_moiety="lac repressor encoded by lacI"
                     /note="The lac repressor binds to the lac operator to
                     inhibit transcription in E. coli. This inhibition can be
                     relieved by adding lactose or
                     isopropyl-beta-D-thiogalactopyranoside (IPTG)."
     primer_bind     308..330
                     /label=M13/pUC Reverse
                     /note="In lacZ gene"
     primer_bind     327..343
                     /label=M13 rev
                     /note="common sequencing primer, one of multiple similar
                     variants"
     primer_bind     327..343
                     /label=M13 Reverse
                     /note="In lacZ gene. Also called M13-rev"
     primer_bind     362..382
                     /label=T3
                     /note="T3 promoter, forward primer"
     promoter        364..382
                     /label=T3 promoter
                     /note="promoter for bacteriophage T3 RNA polymerase"
     promoter        410..636
                     /label=RSV promoter
                     /note="Rous sarcoma virus enhancer/promoter"
     LTR             637..817
                     /label=5' LTR (truncated)
                     /note="truncated 5' long terminal repeat (LTR) from HIV-1"
     misc_feature    864..989
                     /label=HIV-1 Psi
                     /note="packaging signal of human immunodeficiency virus
                     type 1"
     misc_feature    1482..1715
                     /label=RRE
                     /note="The Rev response element (RRE) of HIV-1 allows for
                     Rev-dependent mRNA export from the nucleus to the
                     cytoplasm."
     CDS             1900..1944
                     /codon_start=1
                     /product="antigenic peptide corresponding to amino acids
                     655 to 669 of the HIV envelope protein gp41 (Lutje Hulsik
                     et al., 2013)"
                     /label=gp41 peptide
                     /note="recognized by the 2H10 single-chain llama nanobody"
                     /translation="KNEQELLELDKWASL"
     misc_feature    2211..2327
                     /label=cPPT/CTS
                     /note="central polypurine tract and central termination
                     sequence of HIV-1"
     enhancer        2350..2653
                     /label=CMV enhancer
                     /note="human cytomegalovirus immediate early enhancer"
     promoter        2654..2857
                     /label=CMV promoter
                     /note="human cytomegalovirus (CMV) immediate early
                     promoter"
     primer_bind     2808..2828
                     /label=CMV-F
                     /note="Human CMV immediate early promoter, forward primer"
     primer_bind     2854..2878
                     /label=LNCX
                     /note="Human CMV promoter, forward primer"
     protein_bind    2962..3086
                     /gene="mutant version of attR"
                     /label=attR1
                     /bound_moiety="LR Clonase(TM)"
                     /note="recombination site for the Gateway(R) LR reaction"
     promoter        3111..3141
                     /label=lac UV5 promoter
                     /note="E. coli lac promoter with an ""up"" mutation"
     CDS             3195..3854
                     /codon_start=1
                     /gene="cat"
                     /product="chloramphenicol acetyltransferase"
                     /label=CmR
                     /note="confers resistance to chloramphenicol"
                     /translation="MEKKITGYTTVDISQWHRKEHFEAFQSVAQCTYNQTVQLDITAFL
                     KTVKKNKHKFYPAFIHILARLMNAHPEFRMAMKDGELVIWDSVHPCYTVFHEQTETFSS
                     LWSEYHDDFRQFLHIYSQDVACYGENLAYFPKGFIENMFFVSANPWVSFTSFDLNVANM
                     DNFFAPVFTMGKYYTQGDKVLMPLAIQVHHAVCDGFHVGRMLNELQQYCDEWQGGA"
     primer_bind     complement(3261..3280)
                     /label=CAT-R
                     /note="Chloramphenicol resistance gene, reverse primer"
     CDS             4196..4501
                     /codon_start=1
                     /gene="ccdB"
                     /product="CcdB, a bacterial toxin that poisons DNA gyrase"
                     /label=ccdB
                     /note="Plasmids containing the ccdB gene cannot be
                     propagated in standard E. coli strains."
                     /translation="MQFKVYTYKRESRYRLFVDVQSDIIDTPGRRMVIPLASARLLSDK
                     VSRELYPVVHIGDESWRMMTTDMASVPVSVIGEEVADLSHRENDIKNAINLMFWGI"
     primer_bind     4380..4399
                     /label=ccdB-fwd
                     /note="ccdB gene, forward primer"
     protein_bind    complement(4542..4666)
                     /gene="mutant version of attR"
                     /label=attR2
                     /bound_moiety="LR Clonase(TM)"
                     /note="recombination site for the Gateway(R) LR reaction"
     misc_feature    4697..5285
                     /label=WPRE
                     /note="woodchuck hepatitis virus posttranscriptional
                     regulatory element"
     primer_bind     complement(4750..4770)
                     /label=WPRE-R
                     /note="WPRE, reverse primer"
     CDS             complement(5168..5179)
                     /codon_start=1
                     /product="Factor Xa recognition and cleavage site"
                     /label=Factor Xa site
                     /translation="IEGR"
     promoter        5299..5798
                     /label=PGK promoter
                     /note="mouse phosphoglycerate kinase 1 promoter"
     primer_bind     complement(5334..5357)
                     /label=MSCV-rev
                     /note="Murine stem cell virus, reverse primer"
     primer_bind     5731..5750
                     /label=mPGK-F
                     /note="Mouse PGK promoter, forward primer"
     CDS             5819..6418
                     /codon_start=1
                     /gene="pac from Streptomyces alboniger"
                     /product="puromycin N-acetyltransferase"
                     /label=PuroR
                     /note="confers resistance to puromycin"
                     /translation="MTEYKPTVRLATRDDVPRAVRTLAAAFADYPATRHTVDPDRHIER
                     VTELQELFLTRVGLDIGKVWVADDGAAVAVWTTPESVEAGAVFAEIGPRMAELSGSRLA
                     AQQQMEGLLAPHRPKEPAWFLATVGVSPDHQGKGLGSAVVLPGVEAAERAGVPAFLETS
                     APRNLPFYERLGFTVTADVEVPEGPRTWCMTRKPGA"
     primer_bind     complement(5819..5838)
                     /label=Puro-R
                     /note="Puromycin resistance gene, reverse primer. Also
                     called puro-variant-R"
     primer_bind     6315..6335
                     /label=Puro-F
                     /note="Puromycin resistance gene, forward primer"
     LTR             6556..6789
                     /label=3' LTR (Delta-U3)
                     /note="self-inactivating 3' long terminal repeat (LTR) from
                     HIV-1"
     polyA_signal    6861..6982
                     /label=SV40 poly(A) signal
                     /note="SV40 polyadenylation signal"
     primer_bind     complement(6898..6917)
                     /label=SV40pA-R
                     /note="SV40 polyA, reverse primer"
     primer_bind     6952..6971
                     /label=EBV-rev
                     /note="SV40 polyA terminator, reverse primer"
     rep_origin      7022..7157
                     /label=SV40 ori
                     /note="SV40 origin of replication"
     primer_bind     7084..7103
                     /label=SV40pro-F
                     /note="SV40 promoter/origin, forward primer"
     primer_bind     complement(7177..7196)
                     /label=T7
                     /note="T7 promoter, forward primer"
     promoter        complement(7178..7196)
                     /label=T7 promoter
                     /note="promoter for bacteriophage T7 RNA polymerase"
     primer_bind     complement(7206..7223)
                     /label=M13 Forward
                     /note="In lacZ gene. Also called M13-F20 or M13 (-21)
                     Forward"
     primer_bind     complement(7206..7222)
                     /label=M13 fwd
                     /note="common sequencing primer, one of multiple similar
                     variants"
     primer_bind     complement(7215..7237)
                     /label=M13/pUC Forward
                     /note="In lacZ gene"
     rep_origin      7364..7819
                     /direction=RIGHT
                     /label=f1 ori
                     /note="f1 bacteriophage origin of replication; arrow
                     indicates direction of (+) strand synthesis"
     primer_bind     complement(7451..7470)
                     /label=F1ori-R
                     /note="F1 origin, reverse primer"
     primer_bind     7661..7682
                     /label=F1ori-F
                     /note="F1 origin, forward primer"
     promoter        7845..7949
                     /gene="bla"
                     /label=AmpR promoter
     CDS             7950..8810
                     /codon_start=1
                     /gene="bla"
                     /product="beta-lactamase"
                     /label=AmpR
                     /note="confers resistance to ampicillin, carbenicillin, and
                     related antibiotics"
                     /translation="MSIQHFRVALIPFFAAFCLPVFAHPETLVKVKDAEDQLGARVGYI
                     ELDLNSGKILESFRPEERFPMMSTFKVLLCGAVLSRIDAGQEQLGRRIHYSQNDLVEYS
                     PVTEKHLTDGMTVRELCSAAITMSDNTAANLLLTTIGGPKELTAFLHNMGDHVTRLDRW
                     EPELNEAIPNDERDTTMPVAMATTLRKLLTGELLTLASRQQLIDWMEADKVAGPLLRSA
                     LPAGWFIADKSGAGERGSRGIIAALGPDGKPSRIVVIYTTGSQATMDERNRQIAEIGAS
                     LIKHW"
     primer_bind     complement(8168..8187)
                     /label=Amp-R
                     /note="Ampicillin resistance gene, reverse primer"
     rep_origin      8981..9569
                     /direction=RIGHT
                     /label=ori
                     /note="high-copy-number ColE1/pMB1/pBR322/pUC origin of
                     replication"
     primer_bind     9470..9489
                     /label=pBR322ori-F
                     /note="pBR322 origin, forward primer"
ORIGIN
        1 gttctttcct gcgttatccc ctgattctgt ggataaccgt attaccgcct ttgagtgagc
       61 tgataccgct cgccgcagcc gaacgaccga gcgcagcgag tcagtgagcg aggaagcgga
      121 agagcgccca atacgcaaac cgcctctccc cgcgcgttgg ccgattcatt aatgcagctg
      181 gcacgacagg tttcccgact ggaaagcggg cagtgagcgc aacgcaatta atgtgagtta
      241 gctcactcat taggcacccc aggctttaca ctttatgctt ccggctcgta tgttgtgtgg
      301 aattgtgagc ggataacaat ttcacacagg aaacagctat gaccatgatt acgccaagcg
      361 cgcaattaac cctcactaaa gggaacaaaa gctggagctg caagcttaat gtagtcttat
      421 gcaatactct tgtagtcttg caacatggta acgatgagtt agcaacatgc cttacaagga
      481 gagaaaaagc accgtgcatg ccgattggtg gaagtaaggt ggtacgatcg tgccttatta
      541 ggaaggcaac agacgggtct gacatggatt ggacgaacca ctgaattgcc gcattgcaga
      601 gatattgtat ttaagtgcct agctcgatac ataaacgggt ctctctggtt agaccagatc
      661 tgagcctggg agctctctgg ctaactaggg aacccactgc ttaagcctca ataaagcttg
      721 ccttgagtgc ttcaagtagt gtgtgcccgt ctgttgtgtg actctggtaa ctagagatcc
      781 ctcagaccct tttagtcagt gtggaaaatc tctagcagtg gcgcccgaac agggacttga
      841 aagcgaaagg gaaaccagag gagctctctc gacgcaggac tcggcttgct gaagcgcgca
      901 cggcaagagg cgaggggcgg cgactggtga gtacgccaaa aattttgact agcggaggct
      961 agaaggagag agatgggtgc gagagcgtca gtattaagcg ggggagaatt agatcgcgat
     1021 gggaaaaaat tcggttaagg ccagggggaa agaaaaaata taaattaaaa catatagtat
     1081 gggcaagcag ggagctagaa cgattcgcag ttaatcctgg cctgttagaa acatcagaag
     1141 gctgtagaca aatactggga cagctacaac catcccttca gacaggatca gaagaactta
     1201 gatcattata taatacagta gcaaccctct attgtgtgca tcaaaggata gagataaaag
     1261 acaccaagga agctttagac aagatagagg aagagcaaaa caaaagtaag accaccgcac
     1321 agcaagcggc cgctgatctt cagacctgga ggaggagata tgagggacaa ttggagaagt
     1381 gaattatata aatataaagt agtaaaaatt gaaccattag gagtagcacc caccaaggca
     1441 aagagaagag tggtgcagag agaaaaaaga gcagtgggaa taggagcttt gttccttggg
     1501 ttcttgggag cagcaggaag cactatgggc gcagcgtcaa tgacgctgac ggtacaggcc
     1561 agacaattat tgtctggtat agtgcagcag cagaacaatt tgctgagggc tattgaggcg
     1621 caacagcatc tgttgcaact cacagtctgg ggcatcaagc agctccaggc aagaatcctg
     1681 gctgtggaaa gatacctaaa ggatcaacag ctcctgggga tttggggttg ctctggaaaa
     1741 ctcatttgca ccactgctgt gccttggaat gctagttgga gtaataaatc tctggaacag
     1801 atttggaatc acacgacctg gatggagtgg gacagagaaa ttaacaatta cacaagctta
     1861 atacactcct taattgaaga atcgcaaaac cagcaagaaa agaatgaaca agaattattg
     1921 gaattagata aatgggcaag tttgtggaat tggtttaaca taacaaattg gctgtggtat
     1981 ataaaattat tcataatgat agtaggaggc ttggtaggtt taagaatagt ttttgctgta
     2041 ctttctatag tgaatagagt taggcaggga tattcaccat tatcgtttca gacccacctc
     2101 ccaaccccga ggggacccga caggcccgaa ggaatagaag aagaaggtgg agagagagac
     2161 agagacagat ccattcgatt agtgaacgga tctcgacggt atcggttaac ttttaaaaga
     2221 aaagggggga ttggggggta cagtgcaggg gaaagaatag tagacataat agcaacagac
     2281 atacaaacta aagaattaca aaaacaaatt acaaaattca aaattttatc gataagcttg
     2341 ggagttccgc gttacataac ttacggtaaa tggcccgcct ggctgaccgc ccaacgaccc
     2401 ccgcccattg acgtcaataa tgacgtatgt tcccatagta acgccaatag ggactttcca
     2461 ttgacgtcaa tgggtggagt atttacggta aactgcccac ttggcagtac atcaagtgta
     2521 tcatatgcca agtacgcccc ctattgacgt caatgacggt aaatggcccg cctggcatta
     2581 tgcccagtac atgaccttat gggactttcc tacttggcag tacatctacg tattagtcat
     2641 cgctattacc atggtgatgc ggttttggca gtacatcaat gggcgtggat agcggtttga
     2701 ctcacgggga tttccaagtc tccaccccat tgacgtcaat gggagtttgt tttggcacca
     2761 aaatcaacgg gactttccaa aatgtcgtaa caactccgcc ccattgacgc aaatgggcgg
     2821 taggcgtgta cggtgggagg tctatataag cagagctcgt ttagtgaacc gtcagatcgc
     2881 ctggagacgc catccacgct gttttgacct ccatagaaga caccgactct agtccagtgt
     2941 ggtggaattc tgcagatatc aacaagtttg tacaaaaaag ctgaacgaga aacgtaaaat
     3001 gatataaata tcaatatatt aaattagatt ttgcataaaa aacagactac ataatactgt
     3061 aaaacacaac atatccagtc actatggcgg ccgcattagg caccccaggc tttacacttt
     3121 atgcttccgg ctcgtataat gtgtggattt tgagttagga tccgtcgaga ttttcaggag
     3181 ctaaggaagc taaaatggag aaaaaaatca ctggatatac caccgttgat atatcccaat
     3241 ggcatcgtaa agaacatttt gaggcatttc agtcagttgc tcaatgtacc tataaccaga
     3301 ccgttcagct ggatattacg gcctttttaa agaccgtaaa gaaaaataag cacaagtttt
     3361 atccggcctt tattcacatt cttgcccgcc tgatgaatgc tcatccggaa ttccgtatgg
     3421 caatgaaaga cggtgagctg gtgatatggg atagtgttca cccttgttac accgttttcc
     3481 atgagcaaac tgaaacgttt tcatcgctct ggagtgaata ccacgacgat ttccggcagt
     3541 ttctacacat atattcgcaa gatgtggcgt gttacggtga aaacctggcc tatttcccta
     3601 aagggtttat tgagaatatg tttttcgtct cagccaatcc ctgggtgagt ttcaccagtt
     3661 ttgatttaaa cgtggccaat atggacaact tcttcgcccc cgttttcacc atgggcaaat
     3721 attatacgca aggcgacaag gtgctgatgc cgctggcgat tcaggttcat catgccgttt
     3781 gtgatggctt ccatgtcggc agaatgctta atgaattaca acagtactgc gatgagtggc
     3841 agggcggggc gtaaagatct ggatccggct tactaaaagc cagataacag tatgcgtatt
     3901 tgcgcgctga tttttgcggt ataagaatat atactgatat gtatacccga agtatgtcaa
     3961 aaagaggtat gctatgaagc agcgtattac agtgacagtt gacagcgaca gctatcagtt
     4021 gctcaaggca tatatgatgt caatatctcc ggtctggtaa gcacaaccat gcagaatgaa
     4081 gcccgtcgtc tgcgtgccga acgctggaaa gcggaaaatc aggaagggat ggctgaggtc
     4141 gcccggttta ttgaaatgaa cggctctttt gctgacgaga acaggggctg gtgaaatgca
     4201 gtttaaggtt tacacctata aaagagagag ccgttatcgt ctgtttgtgg atgtacagag
     4261 tgatattatt gacacgcccg ggcgacggat ggtgatcccc ctggccagtg cacgtctgct
     4321 gtcagataaa gtctcccgtg aactttaccc ggtggtgcat atcggggatg aaagctggcg
     4381 catgatgacc accgatatgg ccagtgtgcc ggtctccgtt atcggggaag aagtggctga
     4441 tctcagccac cgcgaaaatg acatcaaaaa cgccattaac ctgatgttct ggggaatata
     4501 aatgtcaggc tcccttatac acagccagtc tgcaggtcga ccatagtgac tggatatgtt
     4561 gtgttttaca gtattatgta gtctgttttt tatgcaaaat ctaatttaat atattgatat
     4621 ttatatcatt ttacgtttct cgttcagctt tcttgtacaa agtggttgat atccagcaca
     4681 gtggcggccg ctcgacaatc aacctctgga ttacaaaatt tgtgaaagat tgactggtat
     4741 tcttaactat gttgctcctt ttacgctatg tggatacgct gctttaatgc ctttgtatca
     4801 tgctattgct tcccgtatgg ctttcatttt ctcctccttg tataaatcct ggttgctgtc
     4861 tctttatgag gagttgtggc ccgttgtcag gcaacgtggc gtggtgtgca ctgtgtttgc
     4921 tgacgcaacc cccactggtt ggggcattgc caccacctgt cagctccttt ccgggacttt
     4981 cgctttcccc ctccctattg ccacggcgga actcatcgcc gcctgccttg cccgctgctg
     5041 gacaggggct cggctgttgg gcactgacaa ttccgtggtg ttgtcgggga agctgacgtc
     5101 ctttccatgg ctgctcgcct gtgttgccac ctggattctg cgcgggacgt ccttctgcta
     5161 cgtcccttcg gccctcaatc cagcggacct tccttcccgc ggcctgctgc cggctctgcg
     5221 gcctcttccg cgtcttcgcc ttcgccctca gacgagtcgg atctcccttt gggccgcctc
     5281 cccgcctgga attctaccgg gtaggggagg cgcttttccc aaggcagtct ggagcatgcg
     5341 ctttagcagc cccgctgggc acttggcgct acacaagtgg cctctggcct cgcacacatt
     5401 ccacatccac cggtaggcgc caaccggctc cgttctttgg tggccccttc gcgccacctt
     5461 ctactcctcc cctagtcagg aagttccccc ccgccccgca gctcgcgtcg tgcaggacgt
     5521 gacaaatgga agtagcacgt ctcactagtc tcgtgcagat ggacagcacc gctgagcaat
     5581 ggaagcgggt aggcctttgg ggcagcggcc aatagcagct ttgctccttc gctttctggg
     5641 ctcagaggct gggaaggggt gggtccgggg gcgggctcag gggcgggctc aggggcgggg
     5701 cgggcgcccg aaggtcctcc ggaggcccgg cattctgcac gcttcaaaag cgcacgtctg
     5761 ccgcgctgtt ctcctcttcc tcatctccgg gcctttcgac ctgcagccca agcttaccat
     5821 gaccgagtac aagcccacgg tgcgcctcgc cacccgcgac gacgtcccca gggccgtacg
     5881 caccctcgcc gccgcgttcg ccgactaccc cgccacgcgc cacaccgtcg atccggaccg
     5941 ccacatcgag cgggtcaccg agctgcaaga actcttcctc acgcgcgtcg ggctcgacat
     6001 cggcaaggtg tgggtcgcgg acgacggcgc cgcggtggcg gtctggacca cgccggagag
     6061 cgtcgaagcg ggggcggtgt tcgccgagat cggcccgcgc atggccgagt tgagcggttc
     6121 ccggctggcc gcgcagcaac agatggaagg cctcctggcg ccgcaccggc ccaaggagcc
     6181 cgcgtggttc ctggccaccg tcggcgtctc gcccgaccac cagggcaagg gtctgggcag
     6241 cgccgtcgtg ctccccggag tggaggcggc cgagcgcgcc ggggtgcccg ccttcctgga
     6301 gacctccgcg ccccgcaacc tccccttcta cgagcggctc ggcttcaccg tcaccgccga
     6361 cgtcgaggtg cccgaaggac cgcgcacctg gtgcatgacc cgcaagcccg gtgcctgacg
     6421 cccgccccac gacccgcagc gcccgaccga aaggagcgca cgaccccatg catctcgagg
     6481 gcccggtacc tttaagacca atgacttaca aggcagctgt agatcttagc cactttttaa
     6541 aagaaaaggg gggactggaa gggctagctc actcccaacg aagacaagat ctgctttttg
     6601 cttgtactgg gtctctctgg ttagaccaga tctgagcctg ggagctctct ggctaactag
     6661 ggaacccact gcttaagcct caataaagct tgccttgagt gcttcaagta gtgtgtgccc
     6721 gtctgttgtg tgactctggt aactagagat ccctcagacc cttttagtca gtgtggaaaa
     6781 tctctagcag tagtagttca tgtcatctta ttattcagta tttataactt gcaaagaaat
     6841 gaatatcaga gagtgagagg aacttgttta ttgcagctta taatggttac aaataaagca
     6901 atagcatcac aaatttcaca aataaagcat ttttttcact gcattctagt tgtggtttgt
     6961 ccaaactcat caatgtatct tatcatgtct ggctctagct atcccgcccc taactccgcc
     7021 catcccgccc ctaactccgc ccagttccgc ccattctccg ccccatggct gactaatttt
     7081 ttttatttat gcagaggccg aggccgcctc ggcctctgag ctattccaga agtagtgagg
     7141 aggctttttt ggaggcctag ggacgtaccc aattcgccct atagtgagtc gtattacgcg
     7201 cgctcactgg ccgtcgtttt acaacgtcgt gactgggaaa accctggcgt tacccaactt
     7261 aatcgccttg cagcacatcc ccctttcgcc agctggcgta atagcgaaga ggcccgcacc
     7321 gatcgccctt cccaacagtt gcgcagcctg aatggcgaat gggnnnnnnn nnnnnnnnnn
     7381 nnnnnnnnnn nnnnnnnnnn nnnnnnnnnn nnnnnnnnnn nnnnnnnnnn nnnnnnnnnn
     7441 nnnnnnnnnn nnnnnnnnnn nnnnnnnnnn nnnnnnnnnn nnnnnnncnn nnnnnnnnnn
     7501 nnnnnnnnnn nnnnnnnnnn nnnnnnnnnn nnnnnnnnnn nnnnnnnnnn nnnnnnnnnn
     7561 nnnnnnnnnn nnnnnnnnna nnnnnnnnnn nnnnnnnnnn nnnnnnnnnn nnnnnnnnnn
     7621 nnnnnnnnnc ctttgacgtt ggagtccacg ttctttaata gtggactctt gttccaaact
     7681 ggaacaacac tcaaccctat ctcggtctat tcttttgatt tataagggat tttgccgatt
     7741 tcggcctatt ggttaaaaaa tgagctgatt taacaaaaat ttaacgcgaa ttttaacaaa
     7801 atattaacgc ttacaattta ggtggcactt ttcggggaaa tgtgcgcgga acccctattt
     7861 gtttattttt ctaaatacat tcaaatatgt atccgctcat gagacaataa ccctgataaa
     7921 tgcttcaata atattgaaaa aggaagagta tgagtattca acatttccgt gtcgccctta
     7981 ttcccttttt tgcggcattt tgccttcctg tttttgctca cccagaaacg ctggtgaaag
     8041 taaaagatgc tgaagatcag ttgggtgcac gagtgggtta catcgaactg gatctcaaca
     8101 gcggtaagat ccttgagagt tttcgccccg aagaacgttt tccaatgatg agcactttta
     8161 aagttctgct atgtggcgcg gtattatccc gtattgacgc cgggcaagag caactcggtc
     8221 gccgcataca ctattctcag aatgacttgg ttgagtactc accagtcaca gaaaagcatc
     8281 ttacggatgg catgacagta agagaattat gcagtgctgc cataaccatg agtgataaca
     8341 ctgcggccaa cttacttctg acaacgatcg gaggaccgaa ggagctaacc gcttttttgc
     8401 acaacatggg ggatcatgta actcgccttg atcgttggga accggagctg aatgaagcca
     8461 taccaaacga cgagcgtgac accacgatgc ctgtagcaat ggcaacaacg ttgcgcaaac
     8521 tattaactgg cgaactactt actctagctt cccggcaaca attaatagac tggatggagg
     8581 cggataaagt tgcaggacca cttctgcgct cggcccttcc ggctggctgg tttattgctg
     8641 ataaatctgg agccggtgag cgtgggtctc gcggtatcat tgcagcactg gggccagatg
     8701 gtaagccctc ccgtatcgta gttatctaca cgacggggag tcaggcaact atggatgaac
     8761 gaaatagaca gatcgctgag ataggtgcct cactgattaa gcattggtaa ctgtcagacc
     8821 aagtttactc atatatactt tagattgatt taaaacttca tttttaattt aaaaggatct
     8881 aggtgaagat cctttttgat aatctcatga ccaaaatccc ttaacgtgag ttttcgttcc
     8941 actgagcgtc agaccccgta gaaaagatca aaggatcttc ttgagatcct ttttttctgc
     9001 gcgtaatctg ctgcttgcaa acaaaaaaac caccgctacc agcggtggtt tgtttgccgg
     9061 atcaagagct accaactctt tttccgaagg taactggctt cagcagagcg cagataccaa
     9121 atactgttct tctagtgtag ccgtagttag gccaccactt caagaactct gtagcaccgc
     9181 ctacatacct cgctctgcta atcctgttac cagtggctgc tgccagtggc gataagtcgt
     9241 gtcttaccgg gttggactca agacgatagt taccggataa ggcgcagcgg tcgggctgaa
     9301 cggggggttc gtgcacacag cccagcttgg agcgaacgac ctacaccgaa ctgagatacc
     9361 tacagcgtga gctatgagaa agcgccacgc ttcccgaagg gagaaaggcg gacaggtatc
     9421 cggtaagcgg cagggtcgga acaggagagc gcacgaggga gcttccaggg ggaaacgcct
     9481 ggtatcttta tagtcctgtc gggtttcgcc acctctgact tgagcgtcga tttttgtgat
     9541 gctcgtcagg ggggcggagc ctatggaaaa acgccagcaa cgcggccttt ttacggttcc
     9601 tggccttttg ctggcctttt gctcacat
//
