>Addgene plasmid #17452 | pLenti CMV Puro DEST (w118-1) | addgene partial sequence | sequence record 137391 | ccdB-Fwd 5'-GCATGATGACCACCGATATG-3'
GTGGCTGATCTCAGCCACCGCGAAAATGACATCAAAAACGCCATTAACCTGATGTTCTGGGGAATATAAA
TGTCAGGCTCCCTTATACACAGCCAGTCTGCAGGTCGACCATAGTGACTGGATATGTTGTGTTTTACAGT
ATTATGTAGTCTGTTTTTTATGCAAAATCTAATTTAATATATTGATATTTATATCATTTTACGTTTCTCG
TTCAGCTTTCTTGTACAAAGTGGTTGATATCCAGCACAGTGGCGGCCGCTCGACAATCAACCTCTGGATT
ACAAAATTTGTGAAAGATTGACTGGTATTCTTAACTATGTTGCTCCTTTTACGCTATGTGGATACGCTGC
TTTAATGCCTTTGTATCATGCTATTGCTTCCCGTATGGCTTTCATTTTCTCCTCCTTGTATAAATCCTGG
TTGCTGTCTCTTTATGAGGAGTTGTGGCCCGTTGTCAGGCAACGTGGCGTGGTGTGCACTGTGTTTGCTG
ACGCAACCCCCACTGGTTGGGGCATTGCCACCACCTGTCAGCTCCTTTCCGGGACTTTCGCTTTCCCCCT
CCCTATTGCCACGGCGGAACTCATCGCCGCCTGCCTTGCCCGCTGCTGGACAGGGGCTCGGCTGTTGGGC
ACTGACAATTCCGTGGTGTTGTCGGGGAAGCTGACGTCCTTTCCATGGCTGCTCGCCTGTGTTGCCACCT
GGATTCTGCGCGGGACGTCCTTCTGCTACGTCCCTTCGGCCCTCAATCCAGCGGACCTTCCT
