>Addgene plasmid #17452 | pLenti CMV Puro DEST (w118-1) | addgene partial sequence | sequence record 140965 | CAT-R 5'-GCAACTGACTGAAATGCCTC-3'
ACGGTGGTATATCCAGTGATTTTTTTCTCCATTTTAGCTTCCTTAGCTCCTGAAAATCTCGACGGATCCT
AACTCAAAATCCACACATTATACGAGCCGGAAGCATAAAGTGTAAAGCCTGGGGTGCCTAATGCGGCCGC
CATAGTGACTGGATATGTTGTGTTTTACAGTATTATGTAGTCTGTTTTTTATGCAAAATCTAATTTAATA
TATTGATATTTATATCATTTTACGTTTCTCGTTCAGCTTTTTTGTACAAACTTGTTGATATCTGCAGAAT
TCCACCACACTGGACTAGAGTCGGTGTCTTCTATGGAGGTCAAAACAGCGTGGATGGCGTCTCCAGGCGA
TCTGACGGTTCACTAAACGAGCTCTGCTTATATAGACCTCCCACCGTACACGCCTACCGCCCATTTGCGT
CAATGGGGCGGAGTTGTTACGACATTTTGGAAAGTCCCGTTGATTTTGGTGCCAAAACAAACTCCCATTG
ACGTCAATGGGGTGGAGACTTGGAAATCCCCGTGAGTCAAACCGCTATCCACGCCCATTGATGTACTGCC
AAAACCGCATCACCATGGTAATAGCGATGACTAATACGTAGATGTACTGCCAAGTAGGAAAGTCCCATAA
GGTCATGTACTGGGCATAATGCCAGGCGGGCCATTTACCGTCATTGACGTCAATAGGGGGCGTACTTGGC
ATATGATACACTTGATGTACTGCCAAGTGGGCAGTTTACCGTAAATACTCCACCCATTGACGTCAATGGA
AAGTCCCTATTGGCGTTACTATGGGAACATACGTCATTATTGACGTCAATGGGCGGGGGTCGTTGGGCGG
TCAGCCAGGCGGGCCATTTACCGTAAGTTATGTAACGCGGAACTCCCAAGCTTATCGATAAAA
